>Addgene plasmid #39071 | DHRS4 | depositor partial sequence | sequence record 49129 | DHRS4 sequence 874 bps
ATGCACCATCATCATCATCATTCTTCTGGTGTAGATCTGGGTACCGAGAACCTGTACTTCCAATCCATGG
CCAGCTCCGGGATGACCCGCCGGGACCCGCTCGCAAATAAGGTGGCCCTGGTAACGGCCTCCACCGACGG
GATCGGCTTCGCCATCGCCCGGCGTTTGGCCCAGGACGGGGCCCATGTGGTCGTCAGCAGCCGGAAGCAG
CAGAATGTGGACCAGGCGGTGGCCACGCTGCAGGGGGAGGGGCTGAGCGTGACGGGCACCGTGTGCCATG
TGGGGAAGGCGGAGGACCGGGAGCGGCTGGTGGCCACGGCTGTGAAGCTTCATGGAGGTATCGATATCCT
AGTCTCCAATGCTGCTGTCAACCCTTTCTTTGGAAGCATAATGGATGTCACTGAGGAGGTGTGGGACAAG
ACTCTGGACATTAATGTGAAGGCCCCAGCCCTGATGACAAAGGCAGTGGTGCCAGAAATGGAGAAACGAG
GAGGCGGCTCAGTGGTGATCGTGTCTTCCATAGCAGCCTTCAGTCCATCTCCTGGCTTCAGTCCTTACAA
TGTCAGTAAAACAGCCTTGCTGGGCCTGACCAAGACCCTGGCCATAGAGCTGGCCCCAAGGAACATTAGG
GTGAACTGCCTAGCACCTGGACTTATCAAGACTAGCTTCAGCAGGATGCTCTGGATGGACAAGGAAAAAG
AGGAAAGCATGAAAGAAACCCTGCGGATAAGAAGGTTAGGCGAGCCAGAGGATTGTGCTGGCATCGTGTC
TTTCCTGTGCTCTGAAGATGCCAGCTACATCACTGGGGAAACAGTGGTGGTGGGTGGAGGAACCCCGTCC
CGCCTCTGACAGTAAAGGTGGATACGGATCCGAA
