>Addgene plasmid #39071 | DHRS4 | addgene partial sequence | sequence record 53293 | T7 5'-TAATACGACTCACTATAGGG-3'
TGTTTAACTTTAAGAAGGAGATATACATATGCACCATCATCATCATCATTCTTCTGGTGTAGATCTGGGT
ACCGAGAACCTGTACTTCCAATCCATGGCCAGCTCCGGGATGACCCGCCGGGACCCGCTCGCAAATAAGG
TGGCCCTGGTAACGGCCTCCACCGACGGGATCGGCTTCGCCATCGCCCGGCGTTTGGCCCAGGACGGGGC
CCATGTGGTCGTCAGCAGCCGGAAGCAGCAGAATGTGGACCAGGCGGTGGCCACGCTGCAGGGGGAGGGG
CTGAGCGTGACGGGCACCGTGTGCCATGTGGGGAAGGCGGAGGACCGGGAGCGGCTGGTGGCCACGGCTG
TGAAGCTTCATGGAGGTATCGATATCCTAGTCTCCAATGCTGCTGTCAACCCTTTCTTTGGAAGCATAAT
GGATGTCACTGAGGAGGTGTGGGACAAGACTCTGGACATTAATGTGAAGGCCCCAGCCCTGATGACAAAG
GCAGTGGTGCCAGAAATGGAGAAACGAGGAGGCGGCTCAGTGGTGATCGTGTCTTCCATAGCAGCCTTCA
GTCCATCTCCTGGCTTCAGTCCTTACAATGTCAGTAAAACAGCCTTGCTGGGCCTGACCAAGACCCTGGC
CATAGAGCTGGCCCCAAGGAACATTAGGGTGAACTGCCTAGCACCTGGACTTATCAAGACTAGCTTCAGC
AGGATGCTCTGGATGGACAAGGAAAAAGAGGAAAGCATGAAAGAACCCTGCGGATAAGAAGGTTAGGCGA
GCCAGAGGATTGTGCTGGCATCGTGTCTTTCCTGTGCTCTGAAGATGCCAGCTACATCACTGGG
