[The description below was written by a language model from this plasmid's Addgene catalogue record.]
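Description:
DHRS4 is a bacterial expression plasmid built on the pNIC28-Bsa4 backbone from the SGC, a vector designed for ligation-independent cloning of targets for recombinant protein production. It is maintained in E. coli under kanamycin selection and is recorded as low copy, with Mach1 listed as the propagation strain. The record does not give a feature table, so the origin of replication and the promoter are not explicitly stated. However, the listed sequencing primers (T7 forward and T7 terminator reverse) indicate that the insert lies between T7 promoter and terminator regions, which implies expression in a host that supplies T7 RNA polymerase.

The insert is an 874 bp fragment of human DHRS4, dehydrogenase/reductase (SDR family) member 4, a short-chain dehydrogenase/reductase also known by aliases such as NRDR and SCAD-SRL. It was introduced by ligation-independent cloning and carries an N-terminal His tag followed by a TEV protease cleavage site. This arrangement allows the protein to be captured by immobilised metal affinity chromatography and the tag then removed by TEV digestion to leave near-native protein.

The stated purpose is bacterial expression for structure determination, and the record links the construct to a deposited crystal structure of the protein. As is common for structural genomics constructs, the record cautions that the insert may not be the full open reading frame. The boundaries may have been trimmed to favour soluble expression and crystallisation, so it should not be assumed to encode the complete native protein.
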