Addgene plasmid #39071: DHRS4
Purpose: Bacterial expression for structure determination; may not be full ORF
Depositing lab: Nicola Burgess-Brown. Depositing organization: University of Oxford.
Backbone
  Vector backbone: pNIC28-Bsa4
  Backbone manufacturer: SGC
  Vector type: Bacterial Expression
Growth in bacteria
  Bacterial resistance: Kanamycin, 50 μg/mL
  Growth temperature: 37°C
  Growth strain: Mach1
  Copy number: Low Copy
Gene/Insert
  Gene/Insert name: DHRS4 (alt names: DHRS4: dehydrogenase/reductase (SDR family) member 4 [Genbank entry] (aka DHRS4L2, SDR-SRL, humNRDR, FLJ11008, SCAD-SRL); PDB:3O4R)
  Species: H. sapiens (human)
  Insert size (bp): 874
  Entrez Gene: DHRS4 (a.k.a. CR, NRDR, PHCR, PSCD, SCAD-SRL, SDR-SRL, SDR25C1, SDR25C2)
  Tag / fusion protein: His Tev (N terminal on insert)
  Cloning method: Ligation Independent Cloning
  Sequencing primers: 5′ T7; 3′ T7-term
Terms and licenses: Academic/Nonprofit Terms; Industry Terms: Not Available to Industry
How to cite: DHRS4 was a gift from Nicola Burgess-Brown (Addgene plasmid # 39071 ; http://n2t.net/addgene:39071 ; RRID:Addgene_39071)
